>Addgene plasmid #214862 | AiP14825: pAAV-AiE0441h_3xC2-minBG-iCre(R297T)-BGHpA (Alias: CN4825) | addgene full sequence | sequence record 429263 | Addgene NGS Result
CCTGCAGGCAGCTGCGCGCTCGCTCGCTCACTGAGGCCGCCCGGGCGTCGGGCGACCTTTGGTCGCCCGG
CCTCAGTGAGCGAGCGAGCGCGCAGAGAGGGAGTGGCCAACTCCATCACTAGGGGTTCCTGCGGCCGCAC
GCGTCCCACACAGCCCCCACCACCTGGCCGCCCACCTGAAAAACTTTTCCCCAAGTTCTTGAGAAGTCGC
GTAGGATCCAGGAGAGAAAAATCAAAGTAATAAAACCTCATTTAATTCCTAACGGAGGGCAGAGCTGCGA
GCTGCAATTATCTTAATGCTGAGCTATTTTTACTCTCTCTCCATCTCTGTCTTCTGCCTTTCTCCCACAC
AGCCCCCACCACCTGGCCGCCCACCTGAAAAACTTTTCCCCAAGTTCTTGAGAAGTCGCGTAGGATCCAG
GAGAGAAAAATCAAAGTAATAAAACCTCATTTAATTCCTAACGGAGGGCAGAGCTGCGAGCTGCAATTAT
CTTAATGCTGAGCTATTTTTACTCTCTCTCCATCTCTGTCTTCTGCCTTTCTCCCACACAGCCCCCACCA
CCTGGCCGCCCACCTGAAAAACTTTTCCCCAAGTTCTTGAGAAGTCGCGTAGGATCCAGGAGAGAAAAAT
CAAAGTAATAAAACCTCATTTAATTCCTAACGGAGGGCAGAGCTGCGAGCTGCAATTATCTTAATGCTGA
GCTATTTTTACTCTCTCTCCATCTCTGTCTTCTGCCTTTCTGAGCTCGGGCTGGGCATAAAAGTCAGGGC
AGAGCCATCTATTGCTTACATTTGCTTCTGGGATCCAGATCTTTCGAAGCTAGCCACCATGGTGCCCAAG
AAGAAGAGGAAAGTCTCCAACCTGCTGACTGTGCACCAAAACCTGCCTGCCCTCCCTGTGGATGCCACCT
CTGATGAAGTCAGGAAGAACCTGATGGACATGTTCAGGGACAGGCAGGCCTTCTCTGAACACACCTGGAA
GATGCTCCTGTCTGTGTGCAGATCCTGGGCTGCCTGGTGCAAGCTGAACAACAGGAAATGGTTCCCTGCT
GAACCTGAGGATGTGAGGGACTACCTCCTGTACCTGCAAGCCAGAGGCCTGGCTGTGAAGACCATCCAAC
AGCACCTGGGCCAGCTCAACATGCTGCACAGGAGATCTGGCCTGCCTCGCCCTTCTGACTCCAATGCTGT
GTCCCTGGTGATGAGGAGAATCAGAAAGGAGAATGTGGATGCTGGGGAGAGAGCCAAGCAGGCCCTGGCC
TTTGAACGCACTGACTTTGACCAAGTCAGATCCCTGATGGAGAACTCTGACAGATGCCAGGACATCAGGA
ACCTGGCCTTCCTGGGCATTGCCTACAACACCCTGCTGCGCATTGCCGAAATTGCCAGAATCAGAGTGAA
GGACATCTCCCGCACCGATGGTGGGAGAATGCTGATCCACATTGGCAGGACCAAGACCCTGGTGTCCACA
GCTGGTGTGGAGAAGGCCCTGTCCCTGGGGGTTACCAAGCTGGTGGAGAGATGGATCTCTGTGTCTGGTG
TGGCTGATGACCCCAACAACTACCTGTTCTGCCGGGTCAGAAAGAATGGTGTGGCTGCCCCTTCTGCCAC
CTCCCAACTGTCCACCCGGGCCCTGGAAGGGATCTTTGAGGCCACCCACCGCCTGATCTATGGTGCCAAG
GATGACTCTGGGCAGAGATACCTGGCCTGGTCTGGCCACTCTGCCAGAGTGGGTGCTGCCACCGACATGG
CCAGGGCTGGTGTGTCCATCCCTGAAATCATGCAGGCTGGTGGCTGGACCAATGTGAACATTGTGATGAA
CTACATCAGAAACCTGGACTCTGAGACTGGGGCCATGGTGAGGCTGCTCGAAGATGGGGACTGAGGCGCG
CCGAATTCAAGCTTCTCGAGAGATCTTCGACTGTGCCTTCTAGTTGCCAGCCATCTGTTGTTTGCCCCTC
CCCCGTGCCTTCCTTGACCCTGGAAGGTGCCACTCCCACTGTCCTTTCCTAATAAAATGAGGAAATTGCA
TCGCATTGTCTGAGTAGGTGTCATTCTATTCTGGGGGGTGGGGTGGGGCAGGACAGCAAGGGGGAGGATT
GGGAAGACAATAGCAGGCATGAGATCTCACGTGCGGACCGAGCGGCCGCAGGAACCCCTAGTGATGGAGT
TGGCCACTCCCTCTCTGCGCGCTCGCTCGCTCACTGAGGCCGGGCGACCAAAGGTCGCCCGACGCCCGGG
CTTTGCCCGGGCGGCCTCAGTGAGCGAGCGAGCGCGCAGCTGCCTGCAGGGGCGCCTGATGCGGTATTTT
CTCCTTACGCATCTGTGCGGTATTTCACACCGCATA
[95 nt withheld, positions 2347-2441]
T
[46 nt withheld, positions 2443-2488]
C
[141 nt withheld, positions 2490-2630]
CCTTTGACGTTGGAGTCCACGTTCTTT
[37 nt withheld, positions 2658-2694]
ACTCTATCTCGGGCTATTCTTTTGATTTATAAGGGATTTTGCCGATTTCGGTCTATTGGTTAAAAAATGA
GCTGATTTAACAAAAATTTAACGCGAATTTTAACAAAATATTAACGTTTACAATTTTATGGTGCACTCTC
AGTACAATCTGCTCTGATGCCGCATAGTTAAGCCAGCCCCGACACCCGCCAACACCCGCTGACGCGCCCT
GACGGGCTTGTCTGCTCCCGGCATCCGCTTACAGACAAGCTGTGACCGTCTCCGGGAGCTGCATGTGTCA
GAGGTTTTCACCGTCATCACCGAAACGCGCGAGACGAAAGGGCCTCGTGATACGCCTATTTTTATAGGTT
AATGTCATGATAATAATGGTTTCTTAGACGTCAGGTGGCACTTTTCGGGGAAATGTGCGCGGAACCCCTA
TTTGTTTATTTTTCTAAATACATTCAAATATGTATCCGCTCATGAGACAATAACCCTGATAAATGCTTCA
ATAATATTGAAAAAGGAAGAGTATGAGTATTCAACATTTCCGTGTCGCCCTTATTCCCTTTTTTGCGGCA
TTTTGCCTTCCTGTTTTTGCTCACCCAGAAACGCTGGTGAAAGTAAAAGATGCTGAAGATCAGTTGGGTG
CACGAGTGGGTTACATCGAACTGGATCTCAACAGCGGTAAGATCCTTGAGAGTTTTCGCCCCGAAGAACG
TTTTCCAATGATGAGCACTTTTAAAGTTCTGCTATGTGGCGCGGTATTATCCCGTATTGACGCCGGGCAA
GAGCAACTCGGTCGCCGCATACACTATTCTCAGAATGACTTGGTTGAGTACTCACCAGTCACAGAAAAGC
ATCTTACGGATGGCATGACAGTAAGAGAATTATGCAGTGCTGCCATAACCATGAGTGATAACACTGCGGC
CAACTTACTTCTGACAACGATCGGAGGACCGAAGGAGCTAACCGCTTTTTTGCACAACATGGGGGATCAT
GTAACTCGCCTTGATCGTTGGGAACCGGAGCTGAATGAAGCCATACCAAACGACGAGCGTGACACCACGA
TGCCTGTAGCAATGGCAACAACGTTGCGCAAACTATTAACTGGCGAACTACTTACTCTAGCTTCCCGGCA
ACAATTAATAGACTGGATGGAGGCGGATAAAGTTGCAGGACCACTTCTGCGCTCGGCCCTTCCGGCTGGC
TGGTTTATTGCTGATAAATCTGGAGCCGGTGAGCGTGGGTCTCGCGGTATCATTGCAGCACTGGGGCCAG
ATGGTAAGCCCTCCCGTATCGTAGTTATCTACACGACGGGGAGTCAGGCAACTATGGATGAACGAAATAG
ACAGATCGCTGAGATAGGTGCCTCACTGATTAAGCATTGGTAACTGTCAGACCAAGTTTACTCATATATA
CTTTAGATTGATTTAAAACTTCATTTTTAATTTAAAAGGATCTAGGTGAAGATCCTTTTTGATAATCTCA
TGACCAAAATCCCTTAACGTGAGTTTTCGTTCCACTGAGCGTCAGACCCCGTAGAAAAGATCAAAGGATC
TTCTTGAGATCCTTTTTTTCTGCGCGTAATCTGCTGCTTGCAAACAAAAAAACCACCGCTACCAGCGGTG
GTTTGTTTGCCGGATCAAGAGCTACCAACTCTTTTTCCGAAGGTAACTGGCTTCAGCAGAGCGCAGATAC
CAAATACTGTTCTTCTAGTGTAGCCGTAGTTAGGCCACCACTTCAAGAACTCTGTAGCACCGCCTACATA
CCTCGCTCTGCTAATCCTGTTACCAGTGGCTGCTGCCAGTGGCGATAAGTCGTGTCTTACCGGGTTGGAC
TCAAGACGATAGTTACCGGATAAGGCGCAGCGGTCGGGCTGAACGGGGGGTTCGTGCACACAGCCCAGCT
TGGAGCGAACGACCTACACCGAACTGAGATACCTACAGCGTGAGCTATGAGAAAGCGCCACGCTTCCCGA
AGGGAGAAAGGCGGACAGGTATCCGGTAAGCGGCAGGGTCGGAACAGGAGAGCGCACGAGGGAGCTTCCA
GGGGGAAACGCCTGGTATCTTTATAGTCCTGTCGGGTTTCGCCACCTCTGACTTGAGCGTCGATTTTTGT
GATGCTCGTCAGGGGGGCGGAGCCTATGGAAAAACGCCAGCAACGCGGCCTTTTTACGGTTCCTGGCCTT
TTGCTGGCCTTTTGCTCACATGT
Features (pLannotate 1.2.2; 12 found; start..end, strand, type, name):
     12..39      +  repeat_region  AAV2 ITR (fragment): inverted terminal repeat of adeno-associated virus serotype 2 inverted
     68..95      +  repeat_region  AAV2 ITR (fragment): inverted terminal repeat of adeno-associated virus serotype 2 inverted
    856..1881    +  CDS            cre: RECR_BPP1 - Experimental evidence at protein level: Swiss-Prot protein existence level 1. Catalyzes site-specific recombination between two 34-base- pair LOXP sites. Its role is to maintain the phage genome as a monomeric unit-copy plasmid in the lysogenic state. From Escherichia phage P1 (Bacteriophage P1).
   1921..2032    +  polyA_signal   bGH poly(A) signal: bovine growth hormone polyadenylation signal
   2150..2290    +  repeat_region  AAV2 ITR: inverted terminal repeat of adeno-associated virus serotype 2 inverted
   2295..2346    -  misc_feature   bom (fragment): basis of mobility region from pBR322
   2365..2820    +  rep_origin     f1 ori (sequence partly withheld): f1 bacteriophage origin of replication; arrow indicates direction of (+) strand synthesis
   2821..2870    -  misc_feature   bom (fragment): basis of mobility region from pBR322
   2972..3007    -  CDS            rop (fragment): Rop protein, which maintains plasmids at low copy number; rop
   3102..3206    +  promoter       AmpR promoter: bla
   3207..4067    +  CDS            AmpR: β-lactamase; bla; confers resistance to ampicillin, carbenicillin, and related antibiotics
   4238..4826    +  rep_origin     ori: high-copy-number ColE1/pMB1/pBR322/pUC origin of replication
