[The description below was written by a language model from this plasmid's Addgene catalogue record and pLannotate feature annotations shown in this document.]
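Description:
AiP14825: pAAV-AiE0441h_3xC2-minBG-iCre(R297T)-BGHpA (alias CN4825) is a recombinant AAV transfer plasmid of about 4.9 kb, designed to deliver a Cre recombinase variant to striatal medium spiny neurons. It is maintained in bacteria through a high-copy ColE1/pUC-type origin and selected with ampicillin via the bla gene and its own promoter. The backbone also carries an f1 phage origin and small remnants of the pBR322 bom and rop regions. AAV2 inverted terminal repeats flank the expression cassette and provide the cis signals for replication and packaging of the intervening DNA into AAV particles. The right ITR is annotated in full, whereas the left one is detected only as short fragments. The record lists a recombination-deficient host strain, consistent with the known instability of ITRs.

The payload is a compact enhancer-driven cassette. According to the construct name, an enhancer designated AiE0441h, present as a "3xC2" arrangement (apparently three copies of a core segment), sits upstream of a minimal beta-globin promoter (minBG). These elements were not annotated in the feature table, but presumably occupy the unannotated stretch between the left ITR and the coding sequence. The minimal promoter has little activity on its own, so cell-type specificity comes from the enhancer. Together they drive iCre(R297T), a synthetic, codon-improved Cre carrying an R297T substitution, followed by the bovine growth hormone polyadenylation signal. The record does not explain the purpose of the mutation.

The vector belongs to an enhancer-AAV toolbox for accessing striatal cell types. It would typically be used to trigger loxP-dependent recombination in medium spiny neurons, for example in floxed or Cre-dependent reporter animals or alongside Cre-dependent viruses. A PHP.eB-serotype viral preparation is also noted in the record.
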