Addgene plasmid #214862: AiP14825: pAAV-AiE0441h_3xC2-minBG-iCre(R297T)-BGHpA (Alias: CN4825)
Purpose: Expression of iCre(R297T) in striatal medium spiny neurons
Depositing lab: Allen Institute for Brain Science & Jonathan Ting. Depositing organization: Allen Institute. Publication: Enhancer AAV toolbox for accessing and perturbing striatal cell types and circuits. Hunker AC, Wirthlin ME, Gill G, Johansen NJ, Hooper M, Omstead V, Vargas S, Lerma MN, Taskin N, Weed N, Laird WD, Bishaw YM, Bendrick JL, Gore BB, Ben-Simon Y, Opitz-Araya X, Martinez RA, Way SW, Thyagarajan B, Otto S, Sanchez REA, Alexander JR, Amaya A, Amster A, Arbuckle J, Ayala A, Baker PM, Barcelli T, Barta S, Bertagnolli D, Bielstein C, Bishwakarma P, Bowlus J, Boyer G, Brouner K, Casian B, Casper T, Chakka AB, Chakrabarty R, Chong P, Clark M, Colbert K, Daniel S, Dawe T, Departee M, DiValentin P, Donadio NP, Dotson NI, Dwivedi D, Egdorf T, Fliss T, Gary A, Goldy J, Grasso C, Groce EL, Gudsnuk K, Han W, Haradon Z, Hastings S, Helback O, Ho WV, Huang C, Johnson T, Jones DL, Juneau Z, Kenney J, Leibly M, Li S, Liang E, Loeffler H, Lusk NA, Madigan Z, Malloy J, Malone J, McCue R, Melchor J, Mich JK, Moosman S, Morin E, Naidoo R, Newman D, Ngo K, Nguyen K, Oster AL, Ouellette B, Oyama AA, Pena N, Pham T, Phillips E, Pom C, Potekhina L, Ransford S, Ray PL, Reding M, Rette DF, Reynoldson C, Rimorin C, Sigler AR, Rocha DB, Ronellenfitch K, Ruiz A, Sawyer L, Sevigny JP, Shapovalova NV, Shepard N, Shulga L, Soliman S, Staats B, Taormina MJ, Tieu M, Wang Y, Wilkes J, Wood T, Zhou T, Williford A, Dee N, Mollenkopf T, Ng L, Esposito L, Kalmbach BE, Yao S, Ariza J, Collman F, Mufti S, Smith K, Waters J, Ersing I, Patrick M, Zeng H, Lein ES, Kojima Y, Horwitz G, Owen SF, Levi BP, Daigle TL, Tasic B, Bakken TE, Ting JT. Neuron. 2025 May 21;113(10):1507-1524.e17. doi: 10.1016/j.neuron.2025.04.035. PubMed 40403704.
Backbone
  Vector backbone: rAAV
  Vector type: AAV
Growth in bacteria
  Bacterial resistance: Ampicillin, 100 μg/mL
  Growth temperature: 30°C
  Growth strain: NEB Stable
  Copy number: High Copy
Gene/Insert
  Gene/Insert name: iCre(R297T)
  Species: Synthetic
  Cloning method: Restriction Enzyme; 5′ cloning site unknown (unknown if destroyed)
Terms and licenses: Academic/Nonprofit Terms; Industry Terms: Not Available to Industry
Depositor comments: Allen Institute plasmid ALIAS: AiP14825 This work supported by NIH BRAIN Initiative grant UF1MH128339
How to cite: AiP14825: pAAV-AiE0441h_3xC2-minBG-iCre(R297T)-BGHpA (Alias: CN4825) was a gift from Allen Institute for Brain Science & Jonathan Ting (Addgene plasmid # 214862 ; http://n2t.net/addgene:214862 ; RRID:Addgene_214862) For viral preps, please replace (Addgene plasmid # 214862) in the above sentence with: (Addgene viral prep # 214862-PHPeB)
